Addgene plasmid #79130: pHR_Gal4UAS_tBFP_PGK_mCherry
Purpose: Lentiviral vector - tBFP reporter for Gal4DBDVP64 synNotch receptors with a constitutive mCherry
Depositing lab: Wendell Lim. Depositing organization: University of California, San Francisco (UCSF). Publication: Engineering Customized Cell Sensing and Response Behaviors Using Synthetic Notch Receptors. Morsut L, Roybal KT, Xiong X, Gordley RM, Coyle SM, Thomson M, Lim WA. Cell. 2016 Feb 11;164(4):780-91. doi: 10.1016/j.cell.2016.01.012. Epub 2016 Jan 28. PubMed 26830878.
Backbone
  Vector backbone: pHR
  Vector type: Lentiviral
Growth in bacteria
  Bacterial resistance: Ampicillin, 100 μg/mL
  Growth temperature: 37°C
  Growth strain: NEB Stable
  Copy number: High Copy
Gene/Insert
  Gene/Insert name: tBFP
  Species: Synthetic
Terms and licenses: Academic/Nonprofit Terms; Industry Terms: Not Available to Industry
Depositor comments: Precision Tumor Recognition by T Cells With Combinatorial Antigen-Sensing Circuits. Roybal KT, Rupp LJ, Morsut L, Walker WJ, McNally KA, Park JS, Lim WA. Cell. 2016 Feb 11;164(4):770-9. Epub 2016 Jan 28.
How to cite: pHR_Gal4UAS_tBFP_PGK_mCherry was a gift from Wendell Lim (Addgene plasmid # 79130 ; http://n2t.net/addgene:79130 ; RRID:Addgene_79130)
