[The description below was written by a language model from this plasmid's Addgene catalogue record and pLannotate feature annotations shown in this document.]
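Description:
pHR_Gal4UAS_tBFP_PGK_mCherry is an HIV-1-based lentiviral transfer vector on the pHR backbone, about 10.8 kb, that serves as a response-element reporter for synthetic Notch (synNotch) receptors carrying a Gal4 DNA-binding domain fused to VP64. It is propagated in E. coli from a high-copy ColE1/pUC-type origin with ampicillin selection through the bla gene. The region outside the LTRs also retains legacy backbone remnants, including an SV40 promoter with gpt fragments, SV40 small t/large T fragments with a poly(A) signal, and pieces of tetracycline resistance, rop, bom and lacI sequences; these appear to be fragments with no stated role in the design.

The proviral region runs from a truncated 5' LTR through the Ψ packaging signal, a partial gag sequence, the Rev response element and the cPPT/CTS, and ends with a WPRE and a ΔU3 self-inactivating 3' LTR, so that the integrated provirus lacks LTR promoter activity and expression depends on the internal promoters. Two cassettes sit in tandem between these elements. The first places TagBFP (tBFP) downstream of a minimal CMV promoter. The Gal4 UAS sites indicated by the plasmid name are not annotated in the feature table, but would be expected in the unannotated stretch just upstream of that minimal promoter. This arrangement keeps BFP low until a cleaved Gal4-VP64 domain, released when the synNotch receptor engages its ligand, binds and activates transcription. The second cassette uses the mouse PGK promoter to drive mCherry constitutively, marking transduced cells independently of receptor activity. Together they allow reporter-bearing cells to be identified or sorted by red fluorescence while blue fluorescence reads out synNotch activation.
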