Features (pLannotate 1.2.2; 36 found; start..end, strand, type, name):
     70..375     +  CDS            frsA (fragment): FRSA_ECOLI - Also known as yafA. Experimental evidence at protein level: Swiss-Prot protein existence level 1. Catalyzes the hydrolysis of esters (PubMed:15808744). Displays esterase activity toward pNP-butyrate (PubMed:15808744). May stimulate mixed-acid fermentation by acting as a fermentation/respiration switch that down-regulates respiration and up- regulates fermentation rates (PubMed:15169777). From Escherichia coli (strain K12).
    379..453     +  CDS            small t antigen (fragment): SV40 (simian virus 40) small t antigen
    455..520     +  intron         small t intron: SV40 (simian virus 40) small t antigen intron
    650..670     +  CDS            SV40 NLS: nuclear localization signal of SV40 (simian virus 40) large T antigen
    989..1072    +  CDS            large T antigen (fragment): large T antigen from SV40 (simian virus 40)
   1095..1229    +  polyA_signal   SV40 poly(A) signal: SV40 polyadenylation signal
   1396..1725    +  CDS            nef (fragment): NEF_HV1BR - Experimental evidence at protein level: Swiss-Prot protein existence level 1. Extracellular Nef protein targets CD4(+) T-lymphocytes for apoptosis by interacting with CXCR4 surface receptors (PubMed:14990729). From Human immunodeficiency virus type 1 group M subtype B (isolate BRU/LAI) (HIV-1).
   1773..2030    +  LTR            5' LTR (truncated): truncated 5' long terminal repeat (LTR) from HIV-1
   2077..2202    +  misc_feature   HIV-1 Ψ: packaging signal of human immunodeficiency virus type 1
   2186..2524    +  CDS            HIV-1 gag (fragment): gag protein from human immunodeficiency virus 1; gag
   2699..2932    +  misc_feature   RRE: The Rev response element (RRE) of HIV-1 allows for Rev-dependent mRNA export from the nucleus to the cytoplasm.
   3309..3409    +  CDS            Rev (fragment): human immunodeficiency virus 1 (HIV-1) Rev protein; rev; enhances nuclear export of unspliced and incompletely spliced viral mRNAs
   3446..3563    +  misc_feature   cPPT/CTS: central polypurine tract and central termination sequence of HIV-1
   3600..3623    -  misc_feature   MCS (fragment): pBluescript multiple cloning site
   3756..3792    +  promoter       minimal CMV promoter (fragment): human cytomegalovirus (CMV) immediate early promoter
   3894..4595    +  CDS            TagBFP: monomeric blue fluorescent protein mammalian codon-optimized
   4656..4673    +  misc_feature   MCS (fragment): pUC18/19 multiple cloning site
   4718..5217    +  promoter       PGK promoter: mouse phosphoglycerate kinase 1 promoter
   5238..5945    +  CDS            mCherry: mCherry is a basic (constitutively fluorescent) red fluorescent protein published in 2004, derived from Discosoma sp.. It is reported to be a very rapidly-maturing monomer with low acid sensitivity.
   5960..5990    +  misc_feature   MCS (fragment): pUC18/19 multiple cloning site
   6007..6025    +  misc_feature   MCS (fragment): pBluescript multiple cloning site
   6025..6613    +  misc_feature   WPRE: woodchuck hepatitis virus posttranscriptional regulatory element
   6614..6636    +  misc_feature   MCS (fragment): pBluescript multiple cloning site
   6653..6721    +  CDS            nef (fragment): NEF_HV1Z2 - Experimental evidence at protein level: Swiss-Prot protein existence level 1. Extracellular Nef protein targets CD4(+) T-lymphocytes for apoptosis by interacting with CXCR4 surface receptors. From Human immunodeficiency virus type 1 group M subtype D (isolate Z2/CDC-Z34) (HIV-1).
   6723..6956    +  LTR            3' LTR (ΔU3): self-inactivating 3' long terminal repeat (LTR) from HIV-1
   6981..6999    -  promoter       SP6 promoter: promoter for bacteriophage SP6 RNA polymerase
   7227..7506    +  CDS            TcR (fragment): tetracycline efflux protein; tet; confers resistance to tetracycline
   7507..7555    -  misc_feature   bom (fragment): basis of mobility region from pBR322
   7657..7692    -  CDS            rop (fragment): Rop protein, which maintains plasmids at low copy number; rop
   7787..7891    +  promoter       AmpR promoter: bla
   7892..8752    +  CDS            AmpR: β-lactamase; bla; confers resistance to ampicillin, carbenicillin, and related antibiotics
   8923..9511    +  rep_origin     ori: high-copy-number ColE1/pMB1/pBR322/pUC origin of replication
   9694..9750    +  CDS            lacI (fragment): lac repressor; lacI; The lac repressor binds to the lac operator to inhibit transcription in E. coli. This inhibition can be relieved by adding lactose or isopropyl-β-D-thiogalactopyranoside (IPTG).
   9757..10086   +  promoter       SV40 promoter: SV40 enhancer and early promoter
  10286..10405   +  CDS            gpt (fragment): XGPT_ECOLI - Also known as gpp, gxu. Experimental evidence at protein level: Swiss-Prot protein existence level 1. Purine salvage pathway enzyme that catalyzes the transfer of the ribosyl-5-phosphate group from 5-phospho-alpha-D-ribose 1- diphosphate (PRPP) to the N9 position of the 6-oxopurines guanine and xanthine to form the corresponding ribonucleotides GMP (guanosine 5'- monophosphate) and XMP (xanthosine 5'-monophosphate), with the release of PPi. To a lesser extent, also acts on hypoxanthine (PubMed:9100006, PubMed:3886014). Does not ribophosphorylate adenine (PubMed:3886014). From Esch
  10405..10740   +  CDS            gpt (fragment): XGPT_ECOLI - Also known as gpp, gxu. Experimental evidence at protein level: Swiss-Prot protein existence level 1. Purine salvage pathway enzyme that catalyzes the transfer of the ribosyl-5-phosphate group from 5-phospho-alpha-D-ribose 1- diphosphate (PRPP) to the N9 position of the 6-oxopurines guanine and xanthine to form the corresponding ribonucleotides GMP (guanosine 5'- monophosphate) and XMP (xanthosine 5'-monophosphate), with the release of PPi. To a lesser extent, also acts on hypoxanthine (PubMed:9100006, PubMed:3886014). Does not ribophosphorylate adenine (PubMed:3886014). From Esch
>Addgene plasmid #79130 | pHR_Gal4UAS_tBFP_PGK_mCherry | addgene full sequence | sequence record 306295 | Addgene NGS Result
CGGGCGTTGTTCTTTTTAACTTCAGGCGGGTTACAATAGTTTCCAGTAAGTATTCTGGAGGCTGCATCCA
TGACACAGGCAAACCTGAGCGAAACCCTGTTCAAACCCCGCTTTAAACATCCTGAAACCTCGACGCTAGT
CCGCCGCTTTAATCACGGCGCACAACCGCCTGTGCAGTCGGCCCTTGATGGTAAAACCATCCCTCACTGG
TATCGCATGATTAACCGTCTGATGTGGATCTGGCGCGGCATTGACCCACGCGAAATCCTCGACGTCCAGG
CACGTATTGTGATGAGCGATGCCGAACGTACCGACGATGATTTATACGATACGGTGATTGGCTACCGTGG
CGGCAACTGGATTTATGAGTGGGCCCCGGATCTTTGTGAAGGAACCTTACTTCTGTGGTGTGACATAATT
GGACAAACTACCTACAGAGATTTAAAGCTCTAAGGTAAATATAAAATTTTTAAGTGTATAATGTGTTAAA
CTACTGATTCTAATTGTTTGTGTATTTTAGATTCCAACCTATGGAACTGATGAATGGGAGCAGTGGTGGA
ATGCCTTTAATGAGGAAAACCTGTTTTGCTCAGAAGAAATGCCATCTAGTGATGATGAGGCTACTGCTGA
CTCTCAACATTCTACTCCTCCAAAAAAGAAGAGAAAGGTAGAAGACCCCAAGGACTTTCCTTCAGAATTG
CTAAGTTTTTTGAGTCATGCTGTGTTTAGTAATAGAACTCTTGCTTGCTTTGCTATTTACACCACAAAGG
AAAAAGCTGCACTGCTATACAAGAAAATTATGGAAAAATATTCTGTAACCTTTATAAGTAGGCATAACAG
TTATAATCATAACATACTGTTTTTTCTTACTCCACACAGGCATAGAGTGTCTGCTATTAATAACTATGCT
CAAAAATTGTGTACCTTTAGCTTTTTAATTTGTAAAGGGGTTAATAAGGAATATTTGATGTATAGTGCCT
TGACTAGAGATCATAATCAGCCATACCACATTTGTAGAGGTTTTACTTGCTTTAAAAAACCTCCCACACC
TCCCCCTGAACCTGAAACATAAAATGAATGCAATTGTTGTTGTTAACTTGTTTATTGCAGCTTATAATGG
TTACAAATAAAGCAATAGCATCACAAATTTCACAAATAAAGCATTTTTTTCACTGCATTCTAGTTGTGGT
TTGTCCAAACTCATCAATGTATCTTATCATGTCTGGATCAACTGGATAACTCAAGCTAACCAAAATCATC
CCAAACTTCCCACCCCATACCCTATTACCACTGCCAATTACCTGTGGTTTCATTTACTCTAAACCTGTGA
TTCCTCTGAATTATTTTCATTTTAAAGAAATTGTATTTGTTAAATATGTACTACAAACTTAGTAGTTGGA
AGGGCTAATTCACTCCCAAAGAAGACAAGATATCCTTGATCTGTGGATCTACCACACACAAGGCTACTTC
CCTGATTAGCAGAACTACACACCAGGGCCAGGGGTCAGATATCCACTGACCTTTGGATGGTGCTACAAGC
TAGTACCAGTTGAGCCAGATAAGGTAGAAGAGGCCAATAAAGGAGAGAACACCAGCTTGTTACACCCTGT
GAGCCTGCATGGGATGGATGACCCGGAGAGAGAAGTGTTAGAGTGGAGGTTTGACAGCCGCCTAGCATTT
CATCACGTGGCCCGAGAGCTGCATCCGGAGTACTTCAAGAACTGCTGATATCGAGCTTGCTACAAGGGAC
TTTCCGCTGGGGACTTTCCAGGGAGGCGTGGCCTGGGCGGGACTGGGGAGTGGCGAGCCCTCAGATCCTG
CATATAAGCAGCTGCTTTTTGCCTGTACTGGGTCTCTCTGGTTAGACCAGATCTGAGCCTGGGAGCTCTC
TGGCTAACTAGGGAACCCACTGCTTAAGCCTCAATAAAGCTTGCCTTGAGTGCTTCAAGTAGTGTGTGCC
CGTCTGTTGTGTGACTCTGGTAACTAGAGATCCCTCAGACCCTTTTAGTCAGTGTGGAAAATCTCTAGCA
GTGGCGCCCGAACAGGGACTTGAAAGCGAAAGGGAAACCAGAGGAGCTCTCTCGACGCAGGACTCGGCTT
GCTGAAGCGCGCACGGCAAGAGGCGAGGGGCGGCGACTGGTGAGTACGCCAAAAATTTTGACTAGCGGAG
GCTAGAAGGAGAGAGATGGGTGCGAGAGCGTCAGTATTAAGCGGGGGAGAATTAGATCGCGATGGGAAAA
AATTCGGTTAAGGCCAGGGGGAAAGAAAAAATATAAATTAAAACATATAGTATGGGCAAGCAGGGAGCTA
GAACGATTCGCAGTTAATCCTGGCCTGTTAGAAACATCAGAAGGCTGTAGACAAATACTGGGACAGCTAC
AACCATCCCTTCAGACAGGATCAGAAGAACTTAGATCATTATATAATACAGTAGCAACCCTCTATTGTGT
GCATCAAAGGATAGAGATAAAAGACACCAAGGAAGCTTTAGACAAGATAGAGGAAGAGCAAAACAAAAGT
AAGACCACCGCACAGCAAGCGGCCGGCCGCTGATCTTCAGACCTGGAGGAGGAGATATGAGGGACAATTG
GAGAAGTGAATTATATAAATATAAAGTAGTAAAAATTGAACCATTAGGAGTAGCACCCACCAAGGCAAAG
AGAAGAGTGGTGCAGAGAGAAAAAAGAGCAGTGGGAATAGGAGCTTTGTTCCTTGGGTTCTTGGGAGCAG
CAGGAAGCACTATGGGCGCAGCGTCAATGACGCTGACGGTACAGGCCAGACAATTATTGTCTGGTATAGT
GCAGCAGCAGAACAATTTGCTGAGGGCTATTGAGGCGCAACAGCATCTGTTGCAACTCACAGTCTGGGGC
ATCAAGCAGCTCCAGGCAAGAATCCTGGCTGTGGAAAGATACCTAAAGGATCAACAGCTCCTGGGGATTT
GGGGTTGCTCTGGAAAACTCATTTGCACCACTGCTGTGCCTTGGAATGCTAGTTGGAGTAATAAATCTCT
GGAACAGATTTGGAATCACACGACCTGGATGGAGTGGGACAGAGAAATTAACAATTACACAAGCTTAATA
CACTCCTTAATTGAAGAATCGCAAAACCAGCAAGAAAAGAATGAACAAGAATTATTGGAATTAGATAAAT
GGGCAAGTTTGTGGAATTGGTTTAACATAACAAATTGGCTGTGGTATATAAAATTATTCATAATGATAGT
AGGAGGCTTGGTAGGTTTAAGAATAGTTTTTGCTGTACTTTCTATAGTGAATAGAGTTAGGCAGGGATAT
TCACCATTATCGTTTCAGACCCACCTCCCAACCCCGAGGGGACCCGACAGGCCCGAAGGAATAGAAGAAG
AAGGTGGAGAGAGAGACAGAGACAGATCCATTCGATTAGTGAACGGATCTCGACGGTATCGCCAAATGGC
AGTATTCATCCACAATTTTAAAAGAAAAGGGGGGATTGGGGGGTACAGTGCAGGGGAAAGAATAGTAGAC
ATAATAGCAACAGACATACAAACTAAAGAATTACAAAAACAAATTACAAAAATTCAAAATTTTCGGGTTT
ATTACAGGGACAGCAGAGATCCAGTTTGGATCGATAAGCTTGATATCGAATTCGGAGCACTGTCCTCCGA
ACGTCGGAGCACTGTCCTCCGAACGTCGGAGCACTGTCCTCCGAACGTCGGAGCACTGTCCTCCGAACGG
AGCATGTCCTCCGAACGTCGGAGCACTGTCCTCCGAACGACTAGTTAGGCGTGTACGGTGGGAGGCCTAT
ATAAGCAGAGCTCGTTTAGTGAACCGTCAGATCGCCTGGAGACGCCATCCACGCTGTTTTGACCTCCATA
GAAGACACCGGGACCGATCCAGCCTCTCGACATTCGTTGGATCATGAGCGAGCTGATTAAGGAGAACATG
CACATGAAGCTGTACATGGAGGGCACCGTGGACAACCATCACTTCAAGTGCACATCCGAGGGCGAAGGCA
AGCCCTACGAGGGCACCCAGACCATGAGAATCAAGGTGGTCGAGGGCGGCCCTCTCCCCTTCGCCTTCGA
CATCCTGGCTACTAGCTTCCTCTACGGCAGCAAGACCTTCATCAACCACACCCAGGGCATCCCCGACTTC
TTCAAGCAGTCCTTCCCTGAGGGCTTCACATGGGAGAGAGTCACCACATACGAAGACGGGGGCGTGCTGA
CCGCTACCCAGGACACCAGCCTCCAGGACGGCTGCCTCATCTACAACGTCAAGATCAGAGGGGTGAACTT
CACATCCAACGGCCCTGTGATGCAGAAGAAAACACTCGGCTGGGAGGCCTTCACCGAGACGCTGTACCCC
GCTGACGGCGGCCTGGAAGGCAGAAACGACATGGCCCTGAAGCTCGTGGGCGGGAGCCATCTGATCGCAA
ACATCAAGACCACATATAGATCCAAGAAACCCGCTAAGAACCTCAAGATGCCTGGCGTCTACTATGTGGA
CTACAGACTGGAAAGAATCAAGGAGGCCAACAACGAGACCTACGTCGAGCAGCACGAGGTGGCAGTGGCC
AGATACTGCGACCTCCCTAGCAAACTGGGGCACAAGCTTAATTAAGATCCTTGACTTGCGGCCGCAACTC
CCACCTGCAACATGCGTGACTGACTGAGGCCGCGACTCTAGAGTCGACCTGCATCTAGGCGCCGGAATTA
GATCTCTCGAGGTTAACGAATTCTACCGGGTAGGGGAGGCGCTTTTCCCAAGGCAGTCTGGAGCATGCGC
TTTAGCAGCCCCGCTGGGCACTTGGCGCTACACAAGTGGCCTCTGGCCTCGCACACATTCCACATCCACC
GGTAGGCGCCAACCGGCTCCGTTCTTTGGTGGCCCCTTCGCGCCACCTTCTACTCCTCCCCTAGTCAGGA
AGTTCCCCCCCGCCCCGCAGCTCGCGTCGTGCAGGACGTGACAAATGGAAGTAGCACGTCTCACTAGTCT
CGTGCAGATGGACAGCACCGCTGAGCAATGGAAGCGGGTAGGCCTTTGGGGCAGCGGCCAATAGCAGCTT
TGCTCCTTCGCTTTCTGGGCTCAGAGGCTGGGAAGGGGTGGGTCCGGGGGCGGGCTCAGGGGCGGGCTCA
GGGGCGGGGCGGGCGCCCGAAGGTCCTCCGGAGGCCCGGCATTCTGCACGCTTCAAAAGCGCACGTCTGC
CGCGCTGTTCTCCTCTTCCTCATCTCCGGGCCTTTCGACCTGCAGCCCAAGCTTACCATGGTGAGCAAGG
GCGAGGAGGATAACATGGCCATCATCAAGGAGTTCATGCGCTTCAAGGTGCACATGGAGGGCTCCGTGAA
CGGCCACGAGTTCGAGATCGAGGGCGAGGGCGAGGGCCGCCCCTACGAGGGCACCCAGACCGCCAAGCTG
AAGGTGACCAAGGGTGGCCCCCTGCCCTTCGCCTGGGACATCCTGTCCCCTCAGTTCATGTACGGCTCCA
AGGCCTACGTGAAGCACCCCGCCGACATCCCCGACTACTTGAAGCTGTCCTTCCCCGAGGGCTTCAAGTG
GGAGCGCGTGATGAACTTCGAGGACGGCGGCGTGGTGACCGTGACCCAGGACTCCTCCCTGCAGGACGGC
GAGTTCATCTACAAGGTGAAGCTGCGCGGCACCAACTTCCCCTCCGACGGCCCCGTAATGCAGAAGAAGA
CCATGGGCTGGGAGGCCTCCTCCGAGCGGATGTACCCCGAGGACGGCGCCCTGAAGGGCGAGATCAAGCA
GAGGCTGAAGCTGAAGGACGGCGGCCACTACGACGCTGAGGTCAAGACCACCTACAAGGCCAAGAAGCCC
GTGCAGCTGCCCGGCGCCTACAACGTCAACATCAAGTTGGACATCACCTCCCACAACGAGGACTACACCA
TCGTGGAACAGTACGAACGCGCCGAGGGCCGCCACTCCACCGGCGGCATGGACGAGCTGTACAAGTAAAG
CGGCCGCGACTCTAGAGTCGACCTGCAGGCATGCAAGCTTGCAGGCATGCAAGCTTGATATCAAGCTTAT
CGATAATCAACCTCTGGATTACAAAATTTGTGAAAGATTGACTGGTATTCTTAACTATGTTGCTCCTTTT
ACGCTATGTGGATACGCTGCTTTAATGCCTTTGTATCATGCTATTGCTTCCCGTATGGCTTTCATTTTCT
CCTCCTTGTATAAATCCTGGTTGCTGTCTCTTTATGAGGAGTTGTGGCCCGTTGTCAGGCAACGTGGCGT
GGTGTGCACTGTGTTTGCTGACGCAACCCCCACTGGTTGGGGCATTGCCACCACCTGTCAGCTCCTTTCC
GGGACTTTCGCTTTCCCCCTCCCTATTGCCACGGCGGAACTCATCGCCGCCTGCCTTGCCCGCTGCTGGA
CAGGGGCTCGGCTGTTGGGCACTGACAATTCCGTGGTGTTGTCGGGGAAATCATCGTCCTTTCCTTGGCT
GCTCGCCTGTGTTGCCACCTGGATTCTGCGCGGGACGTCCTTCTGCTACGTCCCTTCGGCCCTCAATCCA
GCGGACCTTCCTTCCCGCGGCCTGCTGCCGGCTCTGCGGCCTCTTCCGCGTCTTCGCCTTCGCCCTCAGA
CGAGTCGGATCTCCCTTTGGGCCGCCTCCCCGCATCGATACCGTCGACCTCGAGGGAATTAATTCGAGCT
CGGTACCTTTAAGACCAATGACTTACAAGGCAGCTGTAGATCTTAGCCACTTTTTAAAAGAAAAGGGGGG
ACTGGAAGGGCTAATTCACTCCCAACGAAGACAAGATCTGCTTTTTGCTTGTACTGGGTCTCTCTGGTTA
GACCAGATCTGAGCCTGGGAGCTCTCTGGCTAACTAGGGAACCCACTGCTTAAGCCTCAATAAAGCTTGC
CTTGAGTGCTTCAAGTAGTGTGTGCCCGTCTGTTGTGTGACTCTGGTAACTAGAGATCCCTCAGACCCTT
TTAGTCAGTGTGGAAAATCTCTAGCAGCATCTAGAATTAATTCCGTGTATTCTATAGTGTCACCTAAATC
GTATGTGTATGATACATAAGGTTATGTATTAATTGTAGCCGCGTTCTAACGACAATATGTACAAGCCTAA
TTGTGTAGCATCTGGCTTACTGAAGCAGACCCTATCATCTCTCTCGTAAACTGCCGTCAGAGTCGGTTTG
GTTGGACGAACCTTCTGAGTTTCTGGTAACGCCGTCCCGCACCCGGAAATGGTCAGCGAACCAATCAGCA
GGGTCATCGCTAGCCAGATCCTCTACGCCGGACGCATCGTGGCCGGCATCACCGGCGCCACAGGTGCGGT
TGCTGGCGCCTATATCGCCGACATCACCGATGGGGAAGATCGGGCTCGCCACTTCGGGCTCATGAGCGCT
TGTTTCGGCGTGGGTATGGTGGCAGGCCCCGTGGCCGGGGGACTGTTGGGCGCCATCTCCTTGCATGCAC
CATTCCTTGCGGCGGCGGTGCTCAACGGCCTCAACCTACTACTGGGCTGCTTCCTAATGCAGGAGTCGCA
TAAGGGAGAGCGTCGAATGGTGCACTCTCAGTACAATCTGCTCTGATGCCGCATAGTTAAGCCAGCCCCG
ACACCCGCCAACACCCGCTGACGCGCCCTGACGGGCTTGTCTGCTCCCGGCATCCGCTTACAGACAAGCT
GTGACCGTCTCCGGGAGCTGCATGTGTCAGAGGTTTTCACCGTCATCACCGAAACGCGCGAGACGAAAGG
GCCTCGTGATACGCCTATTTTTATAGGTTAATGTCATGATAATAATGGTTTCTTAGACGTCAGGTGGCAC
TTTTCGGGGAAATGTGCGCGGAACCCCTATTTGTTTATTTTTCTAAATACATTCAAATATGTATCCGCTC
ATGAGACAATAACCCTGATAAATGCTTCAATAATATTGAAAAAGGAAGAGTATGAGTATTCAACATTTCC
GTGTCGCCCTTATTCCCTTTTTTGCGGCATTTTGCCTTCCTGTTTTTGCTCACCCAGAAACGCTGGTGAA
AGTAAAAGATGCTGAAGATCAGTTGGGTGCACGAGTGGGTTACATCGAACTGGATCTCAACAGCGGTAAG
ATCCTTGAGAGTTTTCGCCCCGAAGAACGTTTTCCAATGATGAGCACTTTTAAAGTTCTGCTATGTGGCG
CGGTATTATCCCGTATTGACGCCGGGCAAGAGCAACTCGGTCGCCGCATACACTATTCTCAGAATGACTT
GGTTGAGTACTCACCAGTCACAGAAAAGCATCTTACGGATGGCATGACAGTAAGAGAATTATGCAGTGCT
GCCATAACCATGAGTGATAACACTGCGGCCAACTTACTTCTGACAACGATCGGAGGACCGAAGGAGCTAA
CCGCTTTTTTGCACAACATGGGGGATCATGTAACTCGCCTTGATCGTTGGGAACCGGAGCTGAATGAAGC
CATACCAAACGACGAGCGTGACACCACGATGCCTGTAGCAATGGCAACAACGTTGCGCAAACTATTAACT
GGCGAACTACTTACTCTAGCTTCCCGGCAACAATTAATAGACTGGATGGAGGCGGATAAAGTTGCAGGAC
CACTTCTGCGCTCGGCCCTTCCGGCTGGCTGGTTTATTGCTGATAAATCTGGAGCCGGTGAGCGTGGGTC
TCGCGGTATCATTGCAGCACTGGGGCCAGATGGTAAGCCCTCCCGTATCGTAGTTATCTACACGACGGGG
AGTCAGGCAACTATGGATGAACGAAATAGACAGATCGCTGAGATAGGTGCCTCACTGATTAAGCATTGGT
AACTGTCAGACCAAGTTTACTCATATATACTTTAGATTGATTTAAAACTTCATTTTTAATTTAAAAGGAT
CTAGGTGAAGATCCTTTTTGATAATCTCATGACCAAAATCCCTTAACGTGAGTTTTCGTTCCACTGAGCG
TCAGACCCCGTAGAAAAGATCAAAGGATCTTCTTGAGATCCTTTTTTTCTGCGCGTAATCTGCTGCTTGC
AAACAAAAAAACCACCGCTACCAGCGGTGGTTTGTTTGCCGGATCAAGAGCTACCAACTCTTTTTCCGAA
GGTAACTGGCTTCAGCAGAGCGCAGATACCAAATACTGTTCTTCTAGTGTAGCCGTAGTTAGGCCACCAC
TTCAAGAACTCTGTAGCACCGCCTACATACCTCGCTCTGCTAATCCTGTTACCAGTGGCTGCTGCCAGTG
GCGATAAGTCGTGTCTTACCGGGTTGGACTCAAGACGATAGTTACCGGATAAGGCGCAGCGGTCGGGCTG
AACGGGGGGTTCGTGCACACAGCCCAGCTTGGAGCGAACGACCTACACCGAACTGAGATACCTACAGCGT
GAGCTATGAGAAAGCGCCACGCTTCCCGAAGGGAGAAAGGCGGACAGGTATCCGGTAAGCGGCAGGGTCG
GAACAGGAGAGCGCACGAGGGAGCTTCCAGGGGGAAACGCCTGGTATCTTTATAGTCCTGTCGGGTTTCG
CCACCTCTGACTTGAGCGTCGATTTTTGTGATGCTCGTCAGGGGGGCGGAGCCTATGGAAAAACGCCAGC
AACGCGGCCTTTTTACGGTTCCTGGCCTTTTGCTGGCCTTTTGCTCACATGTTCTTTCCTGCGTTATCCC
CTGATTCTGTGGATAACCGTATTACCGCCTTTGAGTGAGCTGATACCGCTCGCCGCAGCCGAACGACCGA
GCGCAGCGAGTCAGTGAGCGAGGAAGCGGAAGAGCGCCCAATACGCAAACCGCCTCTCCCCGCGCGTTGG
CCGATTCATTAATGCAGCTGTGGAATGTGTGTCAGTTAGGGTGTGGAAAGTCCCCAGGCTCCCCAGCAGG
CAGAAGTATGCAAAGCATGCATCTCAATTAGTCAGCAACCAGGTGTGGAAAGTCCCCAGGCTCCCCAGCA
GGCAGAAGTATGCAAAGCATGCATCTCAATTAGTCAGCAACCATAGTCCCGCCCCTAACTCCGCCCATCC
CGCCCCTAACTCCGCCCAGTTCCGCCCATTCTCCGCCCCATGGCTGACTAATTTTTTTTATTTATGCAGA
GGCCGAGGCCGCCTCGGCCTCTGAGCTATTCCAGAAGTAGTGAGGAGGCTTTTTTGGAGGCCTAGGCTTT
TGCAAAAAGCTTGGACACAAGACAGGCTTGCGAGATATGTTTGAGAATACCACTTTATCCCGCGTCAGGG
AGAGGCAGTGCGTAAAAAGACGCGGACTCATGTGAAATACTGGTTTTTAGTGCGCCAGATCTCTATAATC
TCGCGCAACCTATTTTCCCCTCGAACACTTTTTAAGCCGTAGATAAACAGGCTGGGACACTTCACATGAG
CGAAAAATACATCGTCACCTGGGACATGTTGCAGATCCATGCACGTAAACTCGCAAGCCGACTGATGCCT
TCTGAACAATGGAAAGGCATTATTGCCGTAAGCCGTGGCGGTCTGTACCGGGTGCGTTACTGGCGCGTGA
ACTGGGTATTCGTCATGTCGATACCGTTTGTATTTCCAGCTACGATCACGACAACCAGCGCGAGCTTAAA
GTGCTGAAACGCGCAGAAGGCGATGGCGAAGGCTTCATCGTTATTGATGACCTGGTGGATACCGGTGGTA
CTGCGGTTGCGATTCGTGAAATGTATCCAAAAGCGCACTTTGTCACCATCTTCGCAAAACCGGCTGGTCG
TCCGCTGGTTGATGACTATGTTGTTGATATCCCGCAAGATACCTGGATTGAACAGCCGTGGGATATGGGC
GTCGTATTCGTCCCGCCAATCTCCGGTCGCTAATCTTTTCAACGCCTGGCACTGC
