>Addgene plasmid #79130 | pHR_Gal4UAS_tBFP_PGK_mCherry | depositor partial sequence | sequence record 148020 | tBFP
ATGAGCGAGCTGATTAAGGAGAACATGCACATGAAGCTGTACATGGAGGGCACCGTGGACAACCATCACT
TCAAGTGCACATCCGAGGGCGAAGGCAAGCCCTACGAGGGCACCCAGACCATGAGAATCAAGGTGGTCGA
GGGCGGCCCTCTCCCCTTCGCCTTCGACATCCTGGCTACTAGCTTCCTCTACGGCAGCAAGACCTTCATC
AACCACACCCAGGGCATCCCCGACTTCTTCAAGCAGTCCTTCCCTGAGGGCTTCACATGGGAGAGAGTCA
CCACATACGAAGACGGGGGCGTGCTGACCGCTACCCAGGACACCAGCCTCCAGGACGGCTGCCTCATCTA
CAACGTCAAGATCAGAGGGGTGAACTTCACATCCAACGGCCCTGTGATGCAGAAGAAAACACTCGGCTGG
GAGGCCTTCACCGAGACGCTGTACCCCGCTGACGGCGGCCTGGAAGGCAGAAACGACATGGCCCTGAAGC
TCGTGGGCGGGAGCCATCTGATCGCAAACATCAAGACCACATATAGATCCAAGAAACCCGCTAAGAACCT
CAAGATGCCTGGCGTCTACTATGTGGACTACAGACTGGAAAGAATCAAGGAGGCCAACAACGAGACCTAC
GTCGAGCAGCACGAGGTGGCAGTGGCCAGATACTGCGACCTCCCTAGCAAACTGGGGCACAAGCTTAAT
