>Addgene plasmid #79130 | pHR_Gal4UAS_tBFP_PGK_mCherry | addgene partial sequence | sequence record 154009 | pTYF-5 5'-GTAGACATAATAGCAACAGAC-3'
AATTCAAAATTTTCGGGTTTATTACAGGGACAGCAGAGATCCAGTTTGGATCGATAAGCTTGATATCGAA
TTCGGAGCACTGTCCTCCGAACGTCGGAGCACTGTCCTCCGAACGTCGGAGCACTGTCCTCCGAACGTCG
GAGCACTGTCCTCCGAACGGAGCATGTCCTCCGAACGTCGGAGCACTGTCCTCCGAACGACTAGTTAGGC
GTGTACGGTGGGAGGCCTATATAAGCAGAGCTCGTTTAGTGAACCGTCAGATCGCCTGGAGACGCCATCC
ACGCTGTTTTGACCTCCATAGAAGACACCGGGACCGATCCAGCCTCTCGACATTCGTTGGATCATGAGCG
AGCTGATTAAGGAGAACATGCACATGAAGCTGTACATGGAGGGCACCGTGGACAACCATCACTTCAAGTG
CACATCCGAGGGCGAAGGCAAGCCCTACGAGGGCACCCAGACCATGAGAATCAAGGTGGTCGAGGGCGGC
CCTCTCCCCTTCGCCTTCGACATCCTGGCTACTAGCTTCCTCTACGGCAGCAAGACCTTCATCAACCACA
CCCAGGGCATCCCCGACTTCTTCAAGCAGTCCTTCCCTGAGGGCTTCACATGGGAGAGAGTCACCACATA
CGAAGACGGGGGCGTGCTGACCGCTACCCAGGACACCAGCCTCCAGGACGGCTGCCTCATCTACAACGTC
AAGATCAGAGGGGTGAACTTCACATCCAACGGCCCTGTGATGCAGAAGAAAACACTCGGCTGGGAGGCCT
TCACCGAGACGCTGTACCCCGCTGACGGCGGCCTGGAAGGCAGA
