>Addgene plasmid #79130 | pHR_Gal4UAS_tBFP_PGK_mCherry | addgene partial sequence | sequence record 154010 | WPRE-R 5'-CATAGCGTAAAAGGAGCAACA-3'
ATTTTGTAATCCAGAGGTTGATTATCGATAAGCTTGATATCAAGCTTGCATGCCTGCAAGCTTGCATGCC
TGCAGGTCGACTCTAGAGTCGCGGCCGCTTTACTTGTACAGCTCGTCCATGCCGCCGGTGGAGTGGCGGC
CCTCGGCGCGTTCGTACTGTTCCACGATGGTGTAGTCCTCGTTGTGGGAGGTGATGTCCAACTTGATGTT
GACGTTGTAGGCGCCGGGCAGCTGCACGGGCTTCTTGGCCTTGTAGGTGGTCTTGACCTCAGCGTCGTAG
TGGCCGCCGTCCTTCAGCTTCAGCCTCTGCTTGATCTCGCCCTTCAGGGCGCCGTCCTCGGGGTACATCC
GCTCGGAGGAGGCCTCCCAGCCCATGGTCTTCTTCTGCATTACGGGGCCGTCGGAGGGGAAGTTGGTGCC
GCGCAGCTTCACCTTGTAGATGAACTCGCCGTCCTGCAGGGAGGAGTCCTGGGTCACGGTCACCACGCCG
CCGTCCTCGAAGTTCATCACGCGCTCCCACTTGAAGCCCTCGGGGAAGGACAGCTTCAAGTAGTCGGGGA
TGTCGGCGGGGTGCTTCACGTAGGCCTTGGAGCCGTACATGAACTGAGGGGACAGGATGTCCCAGGCGAA
GGGCAGGGGGCCACCCTTGGTCACCTTCAGCTTGGCGGTCTGGGTGCCCTCGTAGGGGCGGCCCTCGCCC
TCGCCCTCGATCTCGAACTCGTGGCCGTTCACGGAGCCCTCCATGTGCACCTTGAAGCGCATGAACTCCT
TGATGATGGCCATGTTATCCTCCTCGCCCTTGCTCACCATGGTAAGCTTGGGCTGCAGGTCGAAAGGCCC
GGAGATGAGGAAGAGGAGAACAGCGCGGCAGACGTGCGCTT
